>Addgene plasmid #74642 | pIM701 | depositor full sequence | sequence record 148908 | pIM701 sequence 4510 bps
GATCCCCGGGTTAATTAAGGCGCGCCAGATCTGTTTAGCTTGCCTCGTCCCCGCCGGGTCACCCGGCCAG
CGACATGGAGGCCCAGAATACCCTCCTTGACAGTCTTGACGTGCGCAGCTCAGGGGCATGATGTGACTGT
CGCCCGTACATTTAGCCCATACATCCCCATGTATAATCATTTGCATCCATACATTTTGATGGCCGCACGG
CGCGAAGCAAAAATTACGGCTCCTCGCTGCAGACCTGCGAGCAGGGAAACGCTCCCCTCACAGACGCGTT
GAATTGTCCCCACGCCGCGCCCCTGTAGAGAAATATAAAAGGTTAGGATTTGCCACTGAGGTTCTTCTTT
CATATACTTCCTTTTAAAATCTTGCTAGGATACAGTTCTCACATCACATCCGAACATAAACAACCATGGG
TACCACTCTTGACGACACGGCTTACCGGTACCGCACCAGTGTCCCGGGGGACGCCGAGGCCATCGAGGCA
CTGGATGGGTCCTTCACCACCGACACCGTCTTCCGCGTCACCGCCACCGGGGACGGCTTCACCCTGCGGG
AGGTGCCGGTGGACCCGCCCCTGACCAAGGTGTTCCCCGACGACGAATCGGACGACGAATCGGACGACGG
GGAGGACGGCGACCCGGACTCCCGGACGTTCGTCGCGTACGGGGACGACGGCGACCTGGCGGGCTTCGTG
GTCGTCTCGTACTCCGGCTGGAACCGCCGGCTGACCGTCGAGGACATCGAGGTCGCCCCGGAGCACCGGG
GGCACGGGGTCGGGCGCGCGTTGATGGGGCTCGCGACGGAGTTCGCCCGCGAGCGGGGCGCCGGGCACCT
CTGGCTGGAGGTCACCAACGTCAACGCACCGGCGATCCACGCGTACCGGCGGATGGGGTTCACCCTCTGC
GGCCTGGACACCGCCCTGTACGACGGCACCGCCTCGGACGGCGAGCAGGCGCTCTACATGAGCATGCCCT
GCCCCTAATCTCGAGGCGAATTTCTTATGATTTATGATTTTTATTATTAAATAAGTTATAAAAAAAATAA
GTGTATACAAATTTTAAAGTGACTCTTAGGTTTTAAAACGAAAATTCTTATTCTTGAGTAACTCTTTCCT
GTAGGTCAGGTTGCTTTCTCAGGTATAGCATGAGGTCGCTCTTATTGACCACACCTCTACCGGCATGCCG
AGCAAATGCCTGCAAATCGCTCCCCATTTCACCCAATTGTAGATATGCTAACTCCAGCAATGAGTTGATG
AATCTCGGTGTGTATTTTATGTCCTCAGAGGACAACACCTGTTGTAATCGAGCTCGAATTCATCGATGAT
ATCAGATCCACTAGTGGCCTATGCGGCCGCGGATCTGCCGGTCTCCCTATAGTGAGTCGTATTAATTTCG
ATAAGCCAGGTTAACCTGCATTAATGAATCGGCCAACGCGCGGGGAGAGGCGGTTTGCGTATTGGGCGCT
CTTCCGCTTCCTCGCTCACTGACTCGCTGCGCTCGGTCGTTCGGCTGCGGCGAGCGGTATCAGCTCACTC
AAAGGCGGTAATACGGTTATCCACAGAATCAGGGGATAACGCAGGAAAGAACATGTGAGCAAAAGGCCAG
CAAAAGGCCAGGAACCGTAAAAAGGCCGCGTTGCTGGCGTTTTTCCATAGGCTCCGCCCCCCTGACGAGC
ATCACAAAAATCGACGCTCAAGTCAGAGGTGGCGAAACCCGACAGGACTATAAAGATACCAGGCGTTTCC
CCCTGGAAGCTCCCTCGTGCGCTCTCCTGTTCCGACCCTGCCGCTTACCGGATACCTGTCCGCCTTTCTC
CCTTCGGGAAGCGTGGCGCTTTCTCAATGCTCACGCTGTAGGTATCTCAGTTCGGTGTAGGTCGTTCGCT
CCAAGCTGGGCTGTGTGCACGAACCCCCCGTTCAGCCCGACCGCTGCGCCTTATCCGGTAACTATCGTCT
TGAGTCCAACCCGGTAAGACACGACTTATCGCCACTGGCAGCAGCCACTGGTAACAGGATTAGCAGAGCG
AGGTATGTAGGCGGTGCTACAGAGTTCTTGAAGTGGTGGCCTAACTACGGCTACACTAGAAGGACAGTAT
TTGGTATCTGCGCTCTGCTGAAGCCAGTTACCTTCGGAAAAAGAGTTGGTAGCTCTTGATCCGGCAAACA
AACCACCGCTGGTAGCGGTGGTTTTTTTGTTTGCAAGCAGCAGATTACGCGCAGAAAAAAAGGATCTCAA
GAAGATCCTTTGATCTTTTCTACGGGGTCTGACGCTCAGTGGAACGAAAACTCACGTTAAGGGATTTTGG
TCATGAGATTATCAAAAAGGATCTTCACCTAGATCCTTTTAAATTAAAAATGAAGTTTTAAATCAATCTA
AAGTATATATGAGTAAACTTGGTCTGACAGTTACCAATGCTTAATCAGTGAGGCACCTATCTCAGCGATC
TGTCTATTTCGTTCATCCATAGTTGCCTGACTCCCCGTCGTGTAGATAACTACGATACGGGAGGGCTTAC
CATCTGGCCCCAGTGCTGCAATGATACCGCGAGACCCACGCTCACCGGCTCCAGATTTATCAGCAATAAA
CCAGCCAGCCGGAAGGGCCGAGCGCAGAAGTGGTCCTGCAACTTTATCCGCCTCCATCCAGTCTATTAAT
TGTTGCCGGGAAGCTAGAGTAAGTAGTTCGCCAGTTAATAGTTTGCGCAACGTTGTTGCCATTGCTACAG
GCATCGTGGTGTCACGCTCGTCGTTTGGTATGGCTTCATTCAGCTCCGGTTCCCAACGATCAAGGCGAGT
TACATGATCCCCCATGTTGTGCAAAAAAGCGGTTAGCTCCTTCGGTCCTCCGATCGTTGTCAGAAGTAAG
TTGGCCGCAGTGTTATCACTCATGGTTATGGCAGCACTGCATAATTCTCTTACTGTCATGCCATCCGTAA
GATGCTTTTCTGTGACTGGTGAGTACTCAACCAAGTCATTCTGAGAATAGTGTATGCGGCGACCGAGTTG
CTCTTGCCCGGCGTCAATACGGGATAATACCGCGCCACATAGCAGAACTTTAAAAGTGCTCATCATTGGA
AAACGTTCTTCGGGGCGAAAACTCTCAAGGATCTTACCGCTGTTGAGATCCAGTTCGATGTAACCCACTC
GTGCACCCAACTGATCTTCAGCATCTTTTACTTTCACCAGCGTTTCTGGGTGAGCAAAAACAGGAAGGCA
AAATGCCGCAAAAAAGGGAATAAGGGCGACACGGAAATGTTGAATACTCATACTCTTCCTTTTTCAATAT
TATTGAAGCATTTATCAGGGTTATTGTCTCATGAGCGGATACATATTTGAATGTATTTAGAAAAATAAAC
AAATAGGGGTTCCGCGCACATTTCCCCGAAAAGTGCCACCTGACGTCTAAGAAACCATTATTATCATGAC
ATTAACCTATAAAAATAGGCGTATCACGAGGCCCTTTCGTCTCGCGCGTTTCGGTGATGACGGTGAAAAC
CTCTGACACATGCAGCTCCCGGAGACGGTCACAGCTTGTCTGTAAGCGGATGCCGGGAGCAGACAAGCCC
GTCAGGGCGCGTCAGCGGGTGTTGGCGGGTGTCGGGGCTGGCTTAACTATGCGGCATCAGAGCAGATTGT
ACTGAGAGTGCACCATATGGACATATTGTCGTTAGAACGCGGCTACAATTAATACATAACCTTATGTATC
ATACACATACGATTTAGGTGACACTATAGAACGCGGCCGCCAGCTGAAGCTTCGTACGCTGCAGGTCGAG
GGTGCAGGTGCTGGAGCTGGTGCTGGTATGTCCGAATTGATCAAGGAAAACATGCACATGAAATTGTATA
TGGAAGGTACTGTCGACAACCACCACTTCAAATGCACCTCCGAAGGTGAAGGTAAACCTTATGAAGGTAC
ACAAACCATGAGAATCAAAGTCGTCGAAGGTGGTCCATTGCCATTTGCTTTCGACATTTTGGCCACATCT
TTCTTGTATGGTTCCAAAACTTTCATCAATCACACCCAAGGTATTCCAGACTTCTTCAAACAATCTTTCC
CTGAAGGTTTCACTTGGGAAAGAGTCACCACCTATGAAGATGGTGGTGTCTTGACTGCTACTCAAGACAC
ATCCTTACAAGACGGTTGCTTGATCTATAACGTCAAGATTAGAGGTGTCAACTTCACATCAAACGGTCCT
GTCATGCAAAAAAAGACATTGGGTTGGGAAGCTTTCACCGAAACTTTGTATCCTGCCGACGGTGGTTTAG
AAGGTAGAAACGACATGGCCTTAAAATTGGTCGGTGGTAGTCACTTGATTGCCAACATCAAAACAACCTA
TAGATCCAAAAAACCTGCCAAAAACTTGAAAATGCCTGGTGTCTATTATGTCGACTATAGATTGGAAAGA
ATTAAGGAAGCCAACAACGAAACTTATGTCGAACAACACGAAGTTGCTGTCGCCAGATATTGTGACTTGC
CTTCAAAATTGGGTCACAAATTGAACTAAG
Features (pLannotate 1.2.2; 12 found; start..end, strand, type, name):
     72..415     +  promoter       TEF promoter: Ashbya gossypii TEF promoter
    422..986     +  CDS            NrsR (fragment): nourseothricin acetyltransferase; Streptomyces noursei nat1; confers resistance to nourseothricin
    996..1183    +  terminator     ADH1 terminator: S. cerevisiae ADH1; transcription terminator for the S. cerevisiae alcohol dehydrogenase 1 (ADH1) gene
   1376..1394    -  promoter       T7 promoter: promoter for bacteriophage T7 RNA polymerase
   1416..1469    -  CDS            lacI (fragment): lac repressor; lacI; The lac repressor binds to the lac operator to inhibit transcription in E. coli. This inhibition can be relieved by adding lactose or isopropyl-β-D-thiogalactopyranoside (IPTG).
   1652..2240    -  rep_origin     ori: high-copy-number ColE1/pMB1/pBR322/pUC origin of replication
   2411..3271    -  CDS            AmpR: β-lactamase; bla; confers resistance to ampicillin, carbenicillin, and related antibiotics
   3272..3376    -  promoter       AmpR promoter: bla
   3471..3506    +  CDS            rop (fragment): Rop protein, which maintains plasmids at low copy number; rop
   3608..3659    +  misc_feature   bom (fragment): basis of mobility region from pBR322
   3722..3740    +  promoter       SP6 promoter: promoter for bacteriophage SP6 RNA polymerase
   3808..4506    +  CDS            TagBFP: TagBFP is a basic (constitutively fluorescent) blue fluorescent protein published in 2008, derived from Entacmaea quadricolor. It is reported to be a very rapidly-maturing monomer with very low acid sensitivity.
