[The description below was written by a language model from this plasmid's Addgene catalogue record and pLannotate feature annotations shown in this document.]
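Description:
pIM701, also known as pFA6a-ymTagBFP-natNT2, is a pFA6a-type integrative tagging module used as a PCR template for C-terminal fusion of Saccharomyces cerevisiae genes to a blue fluorescent protein. It carries no annotated yeast replication origin, consistent with a template plasmid rather than an episomal expression vector, although the catalogue classes it as a yeast expression vector. In E. coli it is propagated through a high-copy ColE1/pUC-type origin and selected with ampicillin via the bla gene and its native promoter. Short remnants of lacI, rop and the pBR322 bom region are backbone leftovers with no apparent function, and T7 and SP6 promoters flank the cassette region.

The payload consists of two adjacent parts. The first is ymTagBFP, a yeast-adapted version of the monomeric, rapidly maturing blue fluorescent protein TagBFP derived from Entacmaea quadricolor. It has no annotated promoter of its own, since after integration it is expressed in frame from the tagged gene's endogenous promoter. In the circular map it lies directly upstream of the natNT2 marker, in which the Ashbya gossypii TEF promoter drives nourseothricin acetyltransferase (nat1 from Streptomyces noursei), followed by the S. cerevisiae ADH1 terminator. Amplifying the tag and marker together with primers bearing homology to a target locus gives a fragment that integrates by homologous recombination, and transformants are selected on nourseothricin. The module belongs to a set designed for multicolour protein labelling and live-cell imaging in yeast.

The record has two inconsistencies. The backbone modification field describes replacing mCherry with yTagRFP-T, which does not match the stated TagBFP insert. The listed total size of 4677 bp also differs from the 4510 nt deposited sequence.
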