Addgene plasmid #74642: pIM701
Purpose: alias pFA6a-ymTagBFP-natNT2 - vector for C-terminal tagging of yeast genes with yeast-adapted mTagBFP and nourseothricin selection marker
Depositing lab: Jiří Hašek. Depositing organization: Institute of Microbiology, Academy of Sciences of the Czech Republic. Publication: New integrative modules for multicolor-protein labeling and live-cell imaging in Saccharomyces cerevisiae. Malcova I, Farkasovsky M, Senohrabkova L, Vasicova P, Hasek J. FEMS Yeast Res. 2016 Mar 17. pii: fow027. 10.1093/femsyr/fow027 PubMed 26994102.
Backbone
  Vector backbone: pFM699
  Backbone manufacturer: Marian Farkasovsky
  Backbone size w/o insert (bp): 4522
  Total vector size (bp): 4677
  Modifications to backbone: Replacement of mCherry with yTagRFP-T
  Vector type: Yeast Expression
  Selectable markers: Nourseothricin
Growth in bacteria
  Bacterial resistance: Ampicillin, 100 μg/mL
  Growth temperature: 37°C
  Growth strain: DH5alpha
  Copy number: Unknown
Gene/Insert
  Gene/Insert name: ymTagBFP
Resource information
  A portion of this plasmid was derived from a plasmid made by: M. Kaern, University Ottawa, Canada
Terms and licenses: Academic/Nonprofit Terms; Industry Terms: Not Available to Industry
How to cite: pIM701 was a gift from Jiří Hašek (Addgene plasmid # 74642 ; http://n2t.net/addgene:74642 ; RRID:Addgene_74642)
