>Addgene plasmid #74642 | pIM701 | addgene partial sequence | sequence record 148740 | SP6 5'-ATTTAGGTGACACTATAG-3'
TACGCTGCAGGTCGAGGGTGCAGGTGCTGGAGCTGGTGCTGGTATGTCCGAATTGATCAAGGAAAACATG
CACATGAAATTGTATATGGAAGGTACTGTCGACAACCACCACTTCAAATGCACCTCCGAAGGTGAAGGTA
AACCTTATGAAGGTACACAAACCATGAGAATCAAAGTCGTCGAAGGTGGTCCATTGCCATTTGCTTTCGA
CATTTTGGCCACATCTTTCTTGTATGGTTCCAAAACTTTCATCAATCACACCCAAGGTATTCCAGACTTC
TTTAAACAATCTTTCCCTGAAGGTTTCACTTGGGAAAGAGTCACCACCTATGAAGATGGTGGTGTCTTGA
CTGCTACTCAAGACACATCCTTACAAGACGGTTGCTTGATCTATAACGTCAAGATTAGAGGTGTCAACTT
CACATCAAACGGTCCTGTCATGCAAAAAAAGACATTGGGTTGGGAAGCTTTCACCGAAACTTTGTATCCT
GCCGACGGTGGTTTAGAAGGTAGAAACGACATGGCCTTAAAATTGGTCGGTGGTAGTCACTTGATTGCCA
ACATCAAAACAACCTATAGATCCAAAAAACCTGCCAAAAACTTGAAAATGCCTGGTGTCTATTATGTCGA
CTATAGATTGGAAAGAATTAAGGAAGCCAACAACGAAACTTATGTCGAACAACACGAAGTTGCTGTCGCC
AGATATTGTGACTTGCCTTCAAAATTGGGTCACAAATTGAACTAAGGATCCCCGGGTTAATTAAGGCGCG
CCAGATCTGTTTAGCTTGCCTCGTCCCCGCCGGGTCACCCGGCCAGCGACATGGAGGCCCAGAATACCCT
CCTTGACAGTCTTGACGTGCGCAGCTCAGGGGCATGATGTGACTGTCGCCCGTACATTTAGCCCATACAT
CCCCATGTATAATCATTTGCATCCATACATTTTGATGGCCGCACGGCGCGAAGCAAAAATTACGGCTCCT
CGCTGCAGACCTGCGAGCAGGGAAACGCTCCCCTCACAGACGCGTTGAATTGTCCCC
