>Addgene plasmid #74642 | pIM701 | addgene partial sequence | sequence record 148745 | Tef-promoter-F 5'-GGATACAGTTCTCACATCAC-3'
CACTCTTGACGACACGGCTTACCGGTACCGCACCAGTGTCCCGGGGGACGCCGAGGCCATCGAGGCACTG
GATGGGTCCTTCACCACCGACACCGTCTTCCGCGTCACCGCCACCGGGGACGGCTTCACCCTGCGGGAGG
TGCCGGTGGACCCGCCCCTGACCAAGGTGTTCCCCGACGACGAATCGGACGACGAATCGGACGACGGGGA
GGACGGCGACCCGGACTCCCGGACGTTCGTCGCGTACGGGGACGACGGCGACCTGGCGGGCTTCGTGGTC
GTCTCGTACTCCGGCTGGAACCGCCGGCTGACCGTCGAGGACATCGAGGTCGCCCCGGAGCACCGGGGGC
ACGGGGTCGGGCGCGCGTTGATGGGGCTCGCGACGGAGTTCGCCCGCGAGCGGGGCGCCGGGCACCTCTG
GCTGGAGGTCACCAACGTCAACGCACCGGCGATCCACGCGTACCGGCGGATGGGGTTCACCCTCTGCGGC
CTGGACACCGCCCTGTACGACGGCACCGCCTCGGACGGCGAGCAGGCGCTCTACATGAGCATGCCCTGCC
CCTAATCTCGAGGCGAATTTCTTATGATTTATGATTTTTATTATTAAATAAGTTATAAAAAAAATAAGTG
TATACAAATTTTAAAGTGACTCTTAGGTTTTAAAACGAAAATTCTTATTCTTGAGTAACTCTTTCCTGTA
GGTCAGGTTGCTTTCTCAGGTATAGCATGAGGTCGCTCTTATTGACCACACCTCTACCGGCATGCCGAGC
AAATGCCTGCAAATCGCTCCCCATTTCACCCAATTGTAGATATGCTAACTCCAGCAATGAGTTGATGAAT
CTCGGTGTGTATTTTATGTCCTCAGAGGACAACACCTGTTGTAATCGAGCTCGAATTCATCGATGATATC
AGATCCACTAGTGGCCTATGCGGCCGCGGATCTGCCGGTCTCCCTATAGTGAGTCGTATTAATTTCGATA
AGCCAGGTTAACCTGCATTAATGAATCGGCCAACGCG
